>Addgene plasmid #158116 | pSpCas9_human_ADAR1_ccB | addgene full sequence | sequence record 309406 | Addgene NGS Result
GAGGGCCTATTTCCCATGATTCCTTCATATTTGCATATACGATACAAGGCTGTTAGAGAGATAATTGGAA
TTAATTTGACTGTAAACACAAAGATATTAGTACAAAATACGTGACGTAGAAAGTAATAATTTCTTGGGTA
GTTTGCAGTTTTAAAATTATGTTTTAAAATGGACTATCATATGCTTACCGTAACTTGAAAGTATTTCGAT
TTCTTGGCTTTATATATCTTGTGGAAAGGACGAAACACCGACCCGGGACAATTCATTCCGGTTTTAGAGC
TAGAAATAGCAAGTTAAAATAAGGCTAGTCCGTTATCAACTTGAAAAAGTGGCACCGAGTCGGTGCTTTT
TTGTTTTAGAGCTAGAAATAGCAAGTTAAAATAAGGCTAGTCCGTTTTTAGCGCGTGCGCCAATTCTGCA
GACAAATGGCTCTAGAGGTACCCGTTACATAACTTACGGTAAATGGCCCGCCTGGCTGACCGCCCAACGA
CCCCCGCCCATTGACGTCAATAGTAACGCCAATAGGGACTTTCCATTGACGTCAATGGGTGGAGTATTTA
CGGTAAACTGCCCACTTGGCAGTACATCAAGTGTATCATATGCCAAGTACGCCCCCTATTGACGTCAATG
ACGGTAAATGGCCCGCCTGGCATTGTGCCCAGTACATGACCTTATGGGACTTTCCTACTTGGCAGTACAT
CTACGTATTAGTCATCGCTATTACCATGGTCGAGGTGAGCCCCACGTTCTGCTTCACTCTCCCCATCTCC
CCCCCCTCCCCACCCCCAATTTTGTATTTATTTATTTTTTAATTATTTTGTGCAGCGATGGGGGCGGGGG
GGGGGGGGGGGCGCGCGCCRGGSGGGGSGGGGSGGGGSGRGGGGSGGGGSGGGGSGAGGCGGAGAGGTGC
GGCGGCAGCCAATCAGAGCGGCGCGCTCCGAAAGTTTCCTTTTATGGCGAGGCGGCGGCGGCGGCGGCCC
TATAAAAAGCGAAGCGCGCGGCGGGCGGGAGTCGCTGCGCGCTGCCTTCGCCCCGTGCCCCGCTCCGCCG
CCGCCTCGCGCCGCCCGCCCCGGCTCTGACTGACCGCGTTACTCCCACAGGTGAGCGGGCGGGACGGCCC
TTCTCCTCCGGGCTGTAATTAGCTGAGCAAGAGGTAAGGGTTTAAGGGATGGTTGGTTGGTGGGGTATTA
ATGTTTAATTACCTGGAGCACCTGCCTGAAATCACTTTTTTTCAGGTTGGACCGGTGCCACCATGGACTA
TAAGGACCACGACGGAGACTACAAGGATCATGATATTGATTACAAAGACGATGACGATAAGATGGCCCCA
AAGAAGAAGCGGAAGGTCGGTATCCACGGAGTCCCAGCAGCCGACAAGAAGTACAGCATCGGCCTGGACA
TCGGCACCAACTCTGTGGGCTGGGCCGTGATCACCGACGAGTACAAGGTGCCCAGCAAGAAATTCAAGGT
GCTGGGCAACACCGACCGGCACAGCATCAAGAAGAACCTGATCGGAGCCCTGCTGTTCGACAGCGGCGAA
ACAGCCGAGGCCACCCGGCTGAAGAGAACCGCCAGAAGAAGATACACCAGACGGAAGAACCGGATCTGCT
ATCTGCAAGAGATCTTCAGCAACGAGATGGCCAAGGTGGACGACAGCTTCTTCCACAGACTGGAAGAGTC
CTTCCTGGTGGAAGAGGATAAGAAGCACGAGCGGCACCCCATCTTCGGCAACATCGTGGACGAGGTGGCC
TACCACGAGAAGTACCCCACCATCTACCACCTGAGAAAGAAACTGGTGGACAGCACCGACAAGGCCGACC
TGCGGCTGATCTATCTGGCCCTGGCCCACATGATCAAGTTCCGGGGCCACTTCCTGATCGAGGGCGACCT
GAACCCCGACAACAGCGACGTGGACAAGCTGTTCATCCAGCTGGTGCAGACCTACAACCAGCTGTTCGAG
GAAAACCCCATCAACGCCAGCGGCGTGGACGCCAAGGCCATCCTGTCTGCCAGACTGAGCAAGAGCAGAC
GGCTGGAAAATCTGATCGCCCAGCTGCCCGGCGAGAAGAAGAATGGCCTGTTCGGAAACCTGATTGCCCT
GAGCCTGGGCCTGACCCCCAACTTCAAGAGCAACTTCGACCTGGCCGAGGATGCCAAACTGCAGCTGAGC
AAGGACACCTACGACGACGACCTGGACAACCTGCTGGCCCAGATCGGCGACCAGTACGCCGACCTGTTTC
TGGCCGCCAAGAACCTGTCCGACGCCATCCTGCTGAGCGACATCCTGAGAGTGAACACCGAGATCACCAA
GGCCCCCCTGAGCGCCTCTATGATCAAGAGATACGACGAGCACCACCAGGACCTGACCCTGCTGAAAGCT
CTCGTGCGGCAGCAGCTGCCTGAGAAGTACAAAGAGATTTTCTTCGACCAGAGCAAGAACGGCTACGCCG
GCTACATTGACGGCGGAGCCAGCCAGGAAGAGTTCTACAAGTTCATCAAGCCCATCCTGGAAAAGATGGA
CGGCACCGAGGAACTGCTCGTGAAGCTGAACAGAGAGGACCTGCTGCGGAAGCAGCGGACCTTCGACAAC
GGCAGCATCCCCCACCAGATCCACCTGGGAGAGCTGCACGCCATTCTGCGGCGGCAGGAAGATTTTTACC
CATTCCTGAAGGACAACCGGGAAAAGATCGAGAAGATCCTGACCTTCCGCATCCCCTACTACGTGGGCCC
TCTGGCCAGGGGAAACAGCAGATTCGCCTGGATGACCAGAAAGAGCGAGGAAACCATCACCCCCTGGAAC
TTCGAGGAAGTGGTGGACAAGGGCGCTTCCGCCCAGAGCTTCATCGAGCGGATGACCAACTTCGATAAGA
ACCTGCCCAACGAGAAGGTGCTGCCCAAGCACAGCCTGCTGTACGAGTACTTCACCGTGTATAACGAGCT
GACCAAAGTGAAATACGTGACCGAGGGAATGAGAAAGCCCGCCTTCCTGAGCGGCGAGCAGAAAAAGGCC
ATCGTGGACCTGCTGTTCAAGACCAACCGGAAAGTGACCGTGAAGCAGCTGAAAGAGGACTACTTCAAGA
AAATCGAGTGCTTCGACTCCGTGGAAATCTCCGGCGTGGAAGATCGGTTCAACGCCTCCCTGGGCACATA
CCACGATCTGCTGAAAATTATCAAGGACAAGGACTTCCTGGACAATGAGGAAAACGAGGACATTCTGGAA
GATATCGTGCTGACCCTGACACTGTTTGAGGACAGAGAGATGATCGAGGAACGGCTGAAAACCTATGCCC
ACCTGTTCGACGACAAAGTGATGAAGCAGCTGAAGCGGCGGAGATACACCGGCTGGGGCAGGCTGAGCCG
GAAGCTGATCAACGGCATCCGGGACAAGCAGTCCGGCAAGACAATCCTGGATTTCCTGAAGTCCGACGGC
TTCGCCAACAGAAACTTCATGCAGCTGATCCACGACGACAGCCTGACCTTTAAAGAGGACATCCAGAAAG
CCCAGGTGTCCGGCCAGGGCGATAGCCTGCACGAGCACATTGCCAATCTGGCCGGCAGCCCCGCCATTAA
GAAGGGCATCCTGCAGACAGTGAAGGTGGTGGACGAGCTCGTGAAAGTGATGGGCCGGCACAAGCCCGAG
AACATCGTGATCGAAATGGCCAGAGAGAACCAGACCACCCAGAAGGGACAGAAGAACAGCCGCGAGAGAA
TGAAGCGGATCGAAGAGGGCATCAAAGAGCTGGGCAGCCAGATCCTGAAAGAACACCCCGTGGAAAACAC
CCAGCTGCAGAACGAGAAGCTGTACCTGTACTACCTGCAGAATGGGCGGGATATGTACGTGGACCAGGAA
CTGGACATCAACCGGCTGTCCGACTACGATGTGGACCATATCGTGCCTCAGAGCTTTCTGAAGGACGACT
CCATCGACAACAAGGTGCTGACCAGAAGCGACAAGAACCGGGGCAAGAGCGACAACGTGCCCTCCGAAGA
GGTCGTGAAGAAGATGAAGAACTACTGGCGGCAGCTGCTGAACGCCAAGCTGATTACCCAGAGAAAGTTC
GACAATCTGACCAAGGCCGAGAGAGGCGGCCTGAGCGAACTGGATAAGGCCGGCTTCATCAAGAGACAGC
TGGTGGAAACCCGGCAGATCACAAAGCACGTGGCACAGATCCTGGACTCCCGGATGAACACTAAGTACGA
CGAGAATGACAAGCTGATCCGGGAAGTGAAAGTGATCACCCTGAAGTCCAAGCTGGTGTCCGATTTCCGG
AAGGATTTCCAGTTTTACAAAGTGCGCGAGATCAACAACTACCACCACGCCCACGACGCCTACCTGAACG
CCGTCGTGGGAACCGCCCTGATCAAAAAGTACCCTAAGCTGGAAAGCGAGTTCGTGTACGGCGACTACAA
GGTGTACGACGTGCGGAAGATGATCGCCAAGAGCGAGCAGGAAATCGGCAAGGCTACCGCCAAGTACTTC
TTCTACAGCAACATCATGAACTTTTTCAAGACCGAGATTACCCTGGCCAACGGCGAGATCCGGAAGCGGC
CTCTGATCGAGACAAACGGCGAAACCGGGGAGATCGTGTGGGATAAGGGCCGGGATTTTGCCACCGTGCG
GAAAGTGCTGAGCATGCCCCAAGTGAATATCGTGAAAAAGACCGAGGTGCAGACAGGCGGCTTCAGCAAA
GAGTCTATCCTGCCCAAGAGGAACAGCGATAAGCTGATCGCCAGAAAGAAGGACTGGGACCCTAAGAAGT
ACGGCGGCTTCGACAGCCCCACCGTGGCCTATTCTGTGCTGGTGGTGGCCAAAGTGGAAAAGGGCAAGTC
CAAGAAACTGAAGAGTGTGAAAGAGCTGCTGGGGATCACCATCATGGAAAGAAGCAGCTTCGAGAAGAAT
CCCATCGACTTTCTGGAAGCCAAGGGCTACAAAGAAGTGAAAAAGGACCTGATCATCAAGCTGCCTAAGT
ACTCCCTGTTCGAGCTGGAAAACGGCCGGAAGAGAATGCTGGCCTCTGCCGGCGAACTGCAGAAGGGAAA
CGAACTGGCCCTGCCCTCCAAATATGTGAACTTCCTGTACCTGGCCAGCCACTATGAGAAGCTGAAGGGC
TCCCCCGAGGATAATGAGCAGAAACAGCTGTTTGTGGAACAGCACAAGCACTACCTGGACGAGATCATCG
AGCAGATCAGCGAGTTCTCCAAGAGAGTGATCCTGGCCGACGCTAATCTGGACAAAGTGCTGTCCGCCTA
CAACAAGCACCGGGATAAGCCCATCAGAGAGCAGGCCGAGAATATCATCCACCTGTTTACCCTGACCAAT
CTGGGAGCCCCTGCCGCCTTCAAGTACTTTGACACCACCATCGACCGGAAGAGGTACACCAGCACCAAAG
AGGTGCTGGACGCCACCCTGATCCACCAGAGCATCACCGGCCTGTACGAGACACGGATCGACCTGTCTCA
GCTGGGAGGCGACAAAAGGCCGGCGGCCACGAAAAAGGCCGGCCAGGCAAAAAAGAAAAAGGAATTCGGC
AGTGGAGAGGGCAGAGGAAGTCTGCTAACATGCGGTGACGTCGAGGAGAATCCTGGCCCAATGACCGAGT
ACAAGCCCACGGTGCGCCTCGCCACCCGCGACGACGTCCCCAGGGCCGTACGCACCCTCGCCGCCGCGTT
CGCCGACTACCCCGCCACGCGCCACACCGTCGATCCGGACCGCCACATCGAGCGGGTCACCGAGCTGCAA
GAACTCTTCCTCACGCGCGTCGGGCTCGACATCGGCAAGGTGTGGGTCGCGGACGACGGCGCCGCGGTGG
CGGTCTGGACCACGCCGGAGAGCGTCGAAGCGGGGGCGGTGTTCGCCGAGATCGGCCCGCGCATGGCCGA
GTTGAGCGGTTCCCGGCTGGCCGCGCAGCAACAGATGGAAGGCCTCCTGGCGCCGCACCGGCCCAAGGAG
CCCGCGTGGTTCCTGGCCACCGTCGGCGTCTCGCCCGACCACCAGGGCAAGGGTCTGGGCAGCGCCGTCG
TGCTCCCCGGAGTGGAGGCGGCCGAGCGCGCCGGGGTGCCCGCCTTCCTGGAGACCTCCGCGCCCCACAA
CCTCCCCTTCTACGAGCGGCTCGGCTTCACCGTCACCGCCGACGTCGAGGTGCCCGAAGGACCGCGCACC
TGGTGCATGACCCGCAAGCCCGGTGCCTGAGAATTCTAACTAGAGCTCGCTGATCAGCCTCGACTGTGCC
TTCTAGTTGCCAGCCATCTGTTGTTTGCCCCTCCCCCGTGCCTTCCTTGACCCTGGAAGGTGCCACTCCC
ACTGTCCTTTCCTAATAAAATGAGGAAATTGCATCGCATTGTCTGAGTAGGTGTCATTCTATTCTGGGGG
GTGGGGTGGGGCAGGACAGCAAGGGGGAGGATTGGGAAGAGAATAGCAGGCATGCTGGGGAGCGGCCGCA
GGAACCCCTAGTGATGGAGTTGGCCACTCCCTCTCTGCGCGCTCGCTCGCTCACTGAGGCCGGGCGACCA
AAGGTCGCCCGACGCCCGGGCTTTGCCCGGGCGGCCTCAGTGAGCGAGCGAGCGCGCAGCTGCCTGCAGG
GGCGCCTGATGCGGTATTTTCTCCTTACGCATCTGTGCGGTATTTCACACCGCATA
[95 nt withheld, positions 6637-6731]
T
[46 nt withheld, positions 6733-6778]
C
[141 nt withheld, positions 6780-6920]
CCTTTGACGTTGGAGTCCACGTTCTTT
[37 nt withheld, positions 6948-6984]
ACTCTATCTCGGGCTATTCTTTTGATTTATAAGGGATTTTGCCGATTTCGGTCTATTGGTTAAAAAATGA
GCTGATTTAACAAAAATTTAACGCGAATTTTAACAAAATATTAACGTTTACAATTTTATGGTGCACTCTC
AGTACAATCTGCTCTGATGCCGCATAGTTAAGCCAGCCCCGACACCCGCCAACACCCGCTGACGCGCCCT
GACGGGCTTGTCTGCTCCCGGCATCCGCTTACAGACAAGCTGTGACCGTCTCCGGGAGCTGCATGTGTCA
GAGGTTTTCACCGTCATCACCGAAACGCGCGAGACGAAAGGGCCTCGTGATACGCCTATTTTTATAGGTT
AATGTCATGATAATAATGGTTTCTTAGACGTCAGGTGGCACTTTTCGGGGAAATGTGCGCGGAACCCCTA
TTTGTTTATTTTTCTAAATACATTCAAATATGTATCCGCTCATGAGACAATAACCCTGATAAATGCTTCA
ATAATATTGAAAAAGGAAGAGTATGAGTATTCAACATTTCCGTGTCGCCCTTATTCCCTTTTTTGCGGCA
TTTTGCCTTCCTGTTTTTGCTCACCCAGAAACGCTGGTGAAAGTAAAAGATGCTGAAGATCAGTTGGGTG
CACGAGTGGGTTACATCGAACTGGATCTCAACAGCGGTAAGATCCTTGAGAGTTTTCGCCCCGAAGAACG
TTTTCCAATGATGAGCACTTTTAAAGTTCTGCTATGTGGCGCGGTATTATCCCGTATTGACGCCGGGCAA
GAGCAACTCGGTCGCCGCATACACTATTCTCAGAATGACTTGGTTGAGTACTCACCAGTCACAGAAAAGC
ATCTTACGGATGGCATGACAGTAAGAGAATTATGCAGTGCTGCCATAACCATGAGTGATAACACTGCGGC
CAACTTACTTCTGACAACGATCGGAGGACCGAAGGAGCTAACCGCTTTTTTGCACAACATGGGGGATCAT
GTAACTCGCCTTGATCGTTGGGAACCGGAGCTGAATGAAGCCATACCAAACGACGAGCGTGACACCACGA
TGCCTGTAGCAATGGCAACAACGTTGCGCAAACTATTAACTGGCGAACTACTTACTCTAGCTTCCCGGCA
ACAATTAATAGACTGGATGGAGGCGGATAAAGTTGCAGGACCACTTCTGCGCTCGGCCCTTCCGGCTGGC
TGGTTTATTGCTGATAAATCTGGAGCCGGTGAGCGTGGAAGCCGCGGTATCATTGCAGCACTGGGGCCAG
ATGGTAAGCCCTCCCGTATCGTAGTTATCTACACGACGGGGAGTCAGGCAACTATGGATGAACGAAATAG
ACAGATCGCTGAGATAGGTGCCTCACTGATTAAGCATTGGTAACTGTCAGACCAAGTTTACTCATATATA
CTTTAGATTGATTTAAAACTTCATTTTTAATTTAAAAGGATCTAGGTGAAGATCCTTTTTGATAATCTCA
TGACCAAAATCCCTTAACGTGAGTTTTCGTTCCACTGAGCGTCAGACCCCGTAGAAAAGATCAAAGGATC
TTCTTGAGATCCTTTTTTTCTGCGCGTAATCTGCTGCTTGCAAACAAAAAAACCACCGCTACCAGCGGTG
GTTTGTTTGCCGGATCAAGAGCTACCAACTCTTTTTCCGAAGGTAACTGGCTTCAGCAGAGCGCAGATAC
CAAATACTGTTCTTCTAGTGTAGCCGTAGTTAGGCCACCACTTCAAGAACTCTGTAGCACCGCCTACATA
CCTCGCTCTGCTAATCCTGTTACCAGTGGCTGCTGCCAGTGGCGATAAGTCGTGTCTTACCGGGTTGGAC
TCAAGACGATAGTTACCGGATAAGGCGCAGCGGTCGGGCTGAACGGGGGGTTCGTGCACACAGCCCAGCT
TGGAGCGAACGACCTACACCGAACTGAGATACCTACAGCGTGAGCTATGAGAAAGCGCCACGCTTCCCGA
AGGGAGAAAGGCGGACAGGTATCCGGTAAGCGGCAGGGTCGGAACAGGAGAGCGCACGAGGGAGCTTCCA
GGGGGAAACGCCTGGTATCTTTATAGTCCTGTCGGGTTTCGCCACCTCTGACTTGAGCGTCGATTTTTGT
GATGCTCGTCAGGGGGGCGGAGCCTATGGAAAAACGCCAGCAACGCGGCCTTTTTACGGTTCCTGGCCTT
TTGCTGGCCTTTTGCTCACATGT
Features (pLannotate 1.2.2; 19 found; start..end, strand, type, name):
      1..241     +  promoter       U6 promoter: RNA polymerase III promoter for human U6 snRNA
    271..346     +  misc_RNA       gRNA scaffold: guide RNA scaffold for the Streptococcus pyogenes CRISPR/Cas9 system
    353..396     +  misc_RNA       gRNA scaffold (fragment): guide RNA scaffold for the Streptococcus pyogenes CRISPR/Cas9 system
    443..728     +  enhancer       CMV enhancer: human cytomegalovirus immediate early enhancer; contains an 18-bp deletion relative to the standard CMV enhancer
    730..1007    +  promoter       chicken β-actin promoter: No description available
   1008..1235    +  intron         hybrid intron: hybrid between chicken β-actin (CBA) and minute virus of mice (MMV) introns (Gray et al., 2011)
   1373..2974    +  CDS            Cas9(N): N-terminal portion of Streptococcus pyogenes Cas9 (Zetsche et al., 2015)
   2975..5473    +  CDS            Cas9(C): C-terminal portion of Streptococcus pyogenes Cas9 (Zetsche et al., 2015)
   5474..5521    +  CDS            nucleoplasmin NLS: bipartite nuclear localization signal from nucleoplasmin
   5591..6190    +  CDS            PuroR (fragment): puromycin N-acetyltransferase; pac from Streptomyces; confers resistance to puromycin
   6224..6335    +  polyA_signal   bGH poly(A) signal: bovine growth hormone polyadenylation signal
   6440..6580    +  repeat_region  AAV2 ITR: inverted terminal repeat of adeno-associated virus serotype 2 inverted
   6585..6636    -  misc_feature   bom (fragment): basis of mobility region from pBR322
   6655..7110    +  rep_origin     f1 ori (sequence partly withheld): f1 bacteriophage origin of replication; arrow indicates direction of (+) strand synthesis
   7111..7160    -  misc_feature   bom (fragment): basis of mobility region from pBR322
   7262..7297    -  CDS            rop (fragment): Rop protein, which maintains plasmids at low copy number; rop
   7392..7496    +  promoter       AmpR promoter: bla
   7497..8357    +  CDS            AmpR: β-lactamase; bla; confers resistance to ampicillin, carbenicillin, and related antibiotics
   8528..9116    +  rep_origin     ori: high-copy-number ColE1/pMB1/pBR322/pUC origin of replication
