[The description below was written by a language model from this plasmid's Addgene catalogue record and pLannotate feature annotations shown in this document.]
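Description:
pSpCas9_human_ADAR1_ccB is an all-in-one CRISPR/Cas9 mammalian expression plasmid built on the pSpCas9(BB)-2A-Puro (PX459) backbone and carrying a single guide RNA directed against human ADAR (ADAR1), the double-stranded RNA-specific adenosine deaminase. The sequenced plasmid is about 9.2 kb. It is propagated in E. coli through a high-copy ColE1/pUC-type origin with ampicillin selection (β-lactamase under its own promoter). An f1 phage origin is also present, along with short annotated fragments of bom and rop and a single AAV2 ITR, which are backbone remnants rather than functional parts of the payload.

The plasmid contains two expression units. A human U6 RNA polymerase III promoter drives the guide RNA, with the ADAR1-targeting spacer lying in the unannotated gap between the promoter and the Streptococcus pyogenes gRNA scaffold. A second partial scaffold fragment is annotated just downstream. The other unit uses a hybrid CMV enhancer/chicken β-actin promoter with a chimeric intron to express S. pyogenes Cas9, annotated here as contiguous N- and C-terminal portions that together make up the full coding sequence, followed by a nucleoplasmin nuclear localization signal. Puromycin N-acetyltransferase lies downstream in the same transcript; the backbone name indicates that it is linked to Cas9 through a 2A peptide, although that element is not separately annotated. A bovine growth hormone polyadenylation signal terminates the unit.

Transfected cells therefore express Cas9, the guide and the puromycin marker from a single plasmid and can be enriched by puromycin selection. The stated purpose is deletion of human ADAR1. The "ccB" suffix may mark it as one of a set of guides, but the record does not explain the suffix or specify the targeted region.
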