Addgene plasmid #158116: pSpCas9_human_ADAR1_ccB
Purpose: deletion hADAR1
Depositing lab: Emanuela Felley-Bosco. Depositing organization: Zurich University Hospital.
Backbone
  Vector backbone: pSpCas9(BB)-2A-Puro PX459
  Backbone manufacturer: Addgene
  Backbone size w/o insert (bp): 9175
  Vector type: Mammalian Expression
  Selectable markers: Puromycin
Growth in bacteria
  Bacterial resistance: Ampicillin, 100 μg/mL
  Growth temperature: 37°C
  Growth strain: DH5alpha
  Copy number: Unknown
Gene/Insert
  Gene/Insert name: Adar1
  gRNA/shRNA sequence: CACC G ACCCGGGACAATTCATTCCG
  Species: H. sapiens (human)
  GenBank ID: 103
  Entrez Gene: ADAR (a.k.a. ADAR1, AGS6, DRADA, DSH, DSRAD, G1P1, IFI-4, IFI4, K88DSRBP, P136)
Terms and licenses: Academic/Nonprofit Terms; Industry Terms: Not Available to Industry
How to cite: pSpCas9_human_ADAR1_ccB was a gift from Emanuela Felley-Bosco (Addgene plasmid # 158116 ; http://n2t.net/addgene:158116 ; RRID:Addgene_158116)
